Addgene plasmid #228008: pRS416-CUP1p-TID-FRB-HA3
Purpose: Expresses TurboID-FRB fusion from CUP1 promoter; yeast BioID
Depositing lab: Joseph Reese. Depositing organization: Pennsylvania State University. Publication: Characterization of BioID tagging systems in budding yeast and exploring the interactome of the Ccr4-Not complex. Pfannenstein J, Tyryshkin M, Gulden ME, Doud EH, Mosley AL, Reese JC. G3 (Bethesda). 2024 Sep 13:jkae221. doi: 10.1093/g3journal/jkae221. PubMed 39271111.
Backbone
  Vector backbone: pRS416
  Vector type: Yeast Expression
  Selectable markers: URA3
Growth in bacteria
  Bacterial resistance: Ampicillin, 100 μg/mL
  Growth temperature: 37°C
  Growth strain: DH5alpha
  Copy number: High Copy
Gene/Insert
  Gene/Insert name: TurboID-FRB
  Species: Other
  Promoter: CUP1
  Tag / fusion protein: HA tag (C terminal on insert)
  Cloning method: Ligation Independent Cloning
Terms and licenses: Academic/Nonprofit Terms; Industry Terms: Not Available to Industry
How to cite: pRS416-CUP1p-TID-FRB-HA3 was a gift from Joseph Reese (Addgene plasmid # 228008 ; http://n2t.net/addgene:228008 ; RRID:Addgene_228008)
