[The description below was written by a language model from this plasmid's Addgene catalogue record and pLannotate feature annotations shown in this document.]
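Description:
pRS416-CUP1p-TID-FRB-HA3 is a yeast expression plasmid of about 6.9 kb built on the pRS416 shuttle backbone. In Saccharomyces cerevisiae it is maintained as a centromeric episome through a CEN6/ARS element, which keeps it at low, stable copy number, and it is selected by the URA3 auxotrophic marker, which can also be counterselected with 5-fluoroorotic acid. In E. coli it replicates from a high-copy ColE1/pUC-type origin and is selected with ampicillin via β-lactamase. The backbone also carries the usual pBluescript-derived remnants: an f1 phage origin, T7 and T3 promoters, lac promoter/operator sequences and a disrupted lacZα fragment flanking the cloning site.

The payload is a single open reading frame driven by the copper-inducible CUP1 metallothionein promoter, so expression can be tuned by adding Cu2+. It encodes TurboID, an engineered promiscuous biotin ligase that the automated annotation detects as E. coli birA, from which it derives. This is fused to an FRB domain and ends with a C-terminal triple HA epitope tag for detection. The feature table identifies the FRB segment as the T2098L variant of the FKBP-rapamycin binding domain of human FRAP/mTOR, although the catalogue entry simply calls it FRB. No yeast transcription terminator is annotated downstream of the tag.

The stated purpose is yeast BioID proximity labelling. FRB dimerises with FKBP in the presence of rapamycin or related ligands, so the design presumably allows the free ligase to be recruited on demand to an FKBP-tagged protein of interest and biotinylate its neighbours, though the record does not describe the partner construct. The associated study compared BioID tagging systems in budding yeast and explored the Ccr4-Not complex interactome.
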