Features (pLannotate 1.2.2; 22 found; start..end, strand, type, name):
    789..893     -  promoter       AmpR promoter: bla
    930..1433    +  misc_feature   CEN/ARS: S. cerevisiae CEN6 centromere fused to an autonomously replicating sequence
   1501..1536    +  CDS            rop (fragment): Rop protein, which maintains plasmids at low copy number; rop
   1638..1687    +  misc_feature   bom (fragment): basis of mobility region from pBR322
   1695..1910    +  promoter       URA3 promoter: S. cerevisiae URA3
   1911..2714    +  CDS            URA3: orotidine-5'-phosphate decarboxylase, required for uracil biosynthesis; S. cerevisiae URA3; yeast auxotrophic marker, counterselectable with 5-fluoroorotic acid (5-FOA)
   2793..2844    +  misc_feature   bom (fragment): basis of mobility region from pBR322
   2872..3300    -  rep_origin     f1 ori (sequence partly withheld): f1 bacteriophage origin of replication; arrow indicates direction of (+) strand synthesis
   3304..3459    -  CDS            lacZα (fragment): LacZα fragment of β-galactosidase; lacZ fragment
   3467..3485    +  promoter       T7 promoter: promoter for bacteriophage T7 RNA polymerase
   3890..4124    +  promoter       CUP1 promoter: S. cerevisiae CUP1; inducible metallothionein promoter, regulated by Cu2+
   4213..5172    +  CDS            birA: BIRA_ECOLI - Also known as bioR, dhbB. Experimental evidence at protein level: Swiss-Prot protein existence level 1. Acts both as a biotin--[acetyl-CoA-carboxylase] ligase and a biotin-operon repressor. In the presence of ATP, BirA activates biotin to form the BirA-biotinyl-5'-adenylate (BirA-bio-5'-AMP or holoBirA) complex. HoloBirA can either transfer the biotinyl moiety to the biotin carboxyl carrier protein (BCCP) subunit of acetyl-CoA carboxylase, or bind to the biotin operator site and inhibit transcription of the operon. From Escherichia coli (strain K12).
   5197..5475    +  CDS            FRB*: T2098L mutant of FKBP-rapamycin binding domain of human FRAP binds synthetic ligands such as AP21967
   5482..5571    +  CDS            3xHA: three tandem HA epitope tags
   5578..5607    -  misc_feature   MCS (fragment): pBluescript multiple cloning site
   5620..5638    -  promoter       T3 promoter: promoter for bacteriophage T3 RNA polymerase
   5683..5699    -  protein_bind   lac operator: The lac repressor binds to the lac operator to inhibit transcription in E. coli. This inhibition can be relieved by adding lactose or isopropyl-β-D-thiogalactopyranoside (IPTG). lac repressor encoded by lacI
   5707..5737    -  promoter       lac promoter: promoter for the E. coli lac operon
   5752..5773    -  protein_bind   CAP binding site: CAP binding activates transcription in the presence of cAMP. E. coli catabolite activator protein
   5786..5878    -  CDS            lacI (fragment): lac repressor; lacI; The lac repressor binds to the lac operator to inhibit transcription in E. coli. This inhibition can be relieved by adding lactose or isopropyl-β-D-thiogalactopyranoside (IPTG).
   6061..6649    -  rep_origin     ori: high-copy-number ColE1/pMB1/pBR322/pUC origin of replication
   6820..788     -  CDS            AmpR (across the origin): β-lactamase; bla; confers resistance to ampicillin, carbenicillin, and related antibiotics
>Addgene plasmid #228008 | pRS416-CUP1p-TID-FRB-HA3 | addgene full sequence | sequence record 453559 | Addgene NGS Result
CCCGTCGTGTAGATAACTACGATACGGGAGGGCTTACCATCTGGCCCCAGTGCTGCAATGATACCGCGAG
ACCCACGCTCACCGGCTCCAGATTTATCAGCAATAAACCAGCCAGCCGGAAGGGCCGAGCGCAGAAGTGG
TCCTGCAACTTTATCCGCCTCCATCCAGTCTATTAATTGTTGCCGGGAAGCTAGAGTAAGTAGTTCGCCA
GTTAATAGTTTGCGCAACGTTGTTGCCATTGCTACAGGCATCGTGGTGTCACGCTCGTCGTTTGGTATGG
CTTCATTCAGCTCCGGTTCCCAACGATCAAGGCGAGTTACATGATCCCCCATGTTGTGCAAAAAAGCGGT
TAGCTCCTTCGGTCCTCCGATCGTTGTCAGAAGTAAGTTGGCCGCAGTGTTATCACTCATGGTTATGGCA
GCACTGCATAATTCTCTTACTGTCATGCCATCCGTAAGATGCTTTTCTGTGACTGGTGAGTACTCAACCA
AGTCATTCTGAGAATAGTGTATGCGGCGACCGAGTTGCTCTTGCCCGGCGTCAATACGGGATAATACCGC
GCCACATAGCAGAACTTTAAAAGTGCTCATCATTGGAAAACGTTCTTCGGGGCGAAAACTCTCAAGGATC
TTACCGCTGTTGAGATCCAGTTCGATGTAACCCACTCGTGCACCCAACTGATCTTCAGCATCTTTTACTT
TCACCAGCGTTTCTGGGTGAGCAAAAACAGGAAGGCAAAATGCCGCAAAAAAGGGAATAAGGGCGACACG
GAAATGTTGAATACTCATACTCTTCCTTTTTCAATATTATTGAAGCATTTATCAGGGTTATTGTCTCATG
AGCGGATACATATTTGAATGTATTTAGAAAAATAAACAAATAGGGGTTCCGCGCACATTTCCCCGAAAAG
TGCCACCTGGGTCCTTTTCATCACGTGCTATAAAAATAATTATAATTTAAATTTTTTAATATAAATATAT
AAATTAAAAATAGAAAGTAAAAAAAGAAATTAAAGAAAAAATAGTTTTTGTTTTCCGAAGATGTAAAAGA
CTCTAGGGGGATCGCCAACAAATACTACCTTTTATCTTGCTCTTCCTGCTCTCAGGTATTAATGCCGAAT
TGTTTCATCTTGTCTGTGTAGAAGACCACACACGAAAATCCTGTGATTTTACATTTTACTTATCGTTAAT
CGAATGTATATCTATTTAATCTGCTTTTCTTGTCTAATAAATATATATGTAAAGTACGCTTTTTGTTGAA
ATTTTTTAAACCTTTGTTTATTTTTTTTTCTTCATTCCGTAACTCTTCTACCTTCTTTATTTACTTTCTA
AAATCCAAATACAAAACATAAAAATAAATAAACACAGAGTAAATTCCCAAATTATTCCATCATTAAAAGA
TACGAGGCGCGTGTAAGTTACAGGCAAGCGATCCGTCTAAGAAACCATTATTATCATGACATTAACCTAT
AAAAATAGGCGTATCACGAGGCCCTTTCGTCTCGCGCGTTTCGGTGATGACGGTGAAAACCTCTGACACA
TGCAGCTCCCGGAGACGGTCACAGCTTGTCTGTAAGCGGATGCCGGGAGCAGACAAGCCCGTCAGGGCGC
GTCAGCGGGTGTTGGCGGGTGTCGGGGCTGGCTTAACTATGCGGCATCAGAGCAGATTGTACTGAGAGTG
CACCATACCACCTTTTCAATTCATCATTTTTTTTTTATTCTTTTTTTTGATTTCGGTTTCCTTGAAATTT
TTTTGATTCGGTAATCTCCGAACAGAAGGAAGAACGAAGGAAGGAGCACAGACTTAGATTGGTATATATA
CGCATATGTAGTGTTGAAGAAACATGAAATTGCCCAGTATTCTTAACCCAACTGCACAGAACAAAAACCT
GCAGGAAACGAAGATAAATCATGTCGAAAGCTACATATAAGGAACGTGCTGCTACTCATCCTAGTCCTGT
TGCTGCCAAGCTATTTAATATCATGCACGAAAAGCAAACAAACTTGTGTGCTTCATTGGATGTTCGTACC
ACCAAGGAATTACTGGAGTTAGTTGAAGCATTAGGTCCCAAAATTTGTTTACTAAAAACACATGTGGATA
TCTTGACTGATTTTTCCATGGAGGGCACAGTTAAGCCGCTAAAGGCATTATCCGCCAAGTACAATTTTTT
ACTCTTCGAAGACAGAAAATTTGCTGACATTGGTAATACAGTCAAATTGCAGTACTCTGCGGGTGTATAC
AGAATAGCAGAATGGGCAGACATTACGAATGCACACGGTGTGGTGGGCCCAGGTATTGTTAGCGGTTTGA
AGCAGGCGGCAGAAGAAGTAACAAAGGAACCTAGAGGCCTTTTGATGTTAGCAGAATTGTCATGCAAGGG
CTCCCTATCTACTGGAGAATATACTAAGGGTACTGTTGACATTGCGAAGAGCGACAAAGATTTTGTTATC
GGCTTTATTGCTCAAAGAGACATGGGTGGAAGAGATGAAGGTTACGATTGGTTGATTATGACACCCGGTG
TGGGTTTAGATGACAAGGGAGACGCATTGGGTCAACAGTATAGAACCGTGGATGATGTGGTCTCTACAGG
ATCTGACATTATTATTGTTGGAAGAGGACTATTTGCAAAGGGAAGGGATGCTAAGGTAGAGGGTGAACGT
TACAGAAAAGCAGGCTGGGAAGCATATTTGAGAAGATGCGGCCAGCAAAACTAAAAAACTGTATTATAAG
TAAATGCATGTATACTAAACTCACAAATTAGAGCTTCAATTTAATTATATCAGTTATTACCCTATGCGGT
GTGAAATACCGCACAGATGCGTAAGGAGAAAATACCGCATCAGGAAATTGTAAGCGTTAATATTTTGTTA
AAATTCGCGTTAAATTTTTGTTAAATCAGCTCATTTTTTAACCAATAGGCCGAAATCGGCAAAATCCCTT
ATAAATCAAAAGAATAGACCGAGATAGGGT
[37 nt withheld, positions 2971-3007]
AAAGAACGTGGACTCCAACGTCAAAGG
[49 nt withheld, positions 3035-3083]
T
[91 nt withheld, positions 3085-3175]
G
[124 nt withheld, positions 3177-3300]
CCATTCGCCATTCAGGCTGCGCAACTGTTGGGAAGGGCGATCGGTGCGGGCCTCTTCGCTATTACGCCAG
CTGGCGAAAGGGGGATGTGCTGCAAGGCGATTAAGTTGGGTAACGCCAGGGTTTTCCCAGTCACGACGTT
GTAAAACGACGGCCAGTGAGCGCGCGTAATACGACTCACTATAGGGCGAATTGGGTACCAGATTATAGTC
AGTCGGCGAAGAACAAAAATGTTCTCTTGAAATTCCCCGTTAGTGAACTGAACAGAATCTATTTAAAATT
TAAGGAGATTTCAGATTTTTTAATGGAAAGAGAAGTTGTCCAAAGGAGTATAATTATTGACAAGGATTTG
GAATCTGATAATCTGGGTATTACTACGGCAAACTTCAACGATTTCTATGATGCATTTTATAATTAGTAAG
CCGATCCCATTACCGACATTTGGGCGCTATACGTGCATATGTTCATGTATGTATCTGTATTTAAAACACT
TTTGTATTATTTTTCCTCATATATGTGTATAGGTTTATACGGATGATTTAATTATTACTTCACCACCCTT
TATTTCAGGCTGATATCTTAGCCTTGTTACTAGTTAGAAAAAGACATTTTTGCTGTCAGTCACTGTCAAG
AGATTCTTTTGCTGGCATTTCTTCTAGAAGCAAAAAGAGCGATGCGTCTTTTCCGCTGAACCGTTCCAGC
AAAAAAGACTACCAACGCAATATGGATTGTCAGAATCATATAAAAGAGAAGCAAATAACTCCTTGTCTTG
TATCAATTGCATTATAATATCTTCTTGTTAGTGCAATATCATATAGAAGTCATCGAAATAGATATTAAGA
AAAACAAACTGTACAATCAATCAATCAATCATCACAAAGCTTAAAATGGCAAGAGATCCGCCTGTGGCCA
CGATGAAAGATAACACGGTTCCCTTAAAATTGATAGCCCTTCTTGCCAATGGTGAGTTTCATTCCGGGGA
ACAACTTGGCGAAACTCTGGGAATGAGCAGGGCAGCGATTAACAAGCATATCCAAACCTTGAGAGACTGG
GGAGTAGATGTGTTCACCGTGCCTGGTAAAGGTTATTCTTTGCCGGAACCTATCCCTCTATTAAATGCGA
AACAGATACTAGGACAACTGGACGGTGGTAGTGTTGCCGTATTGCCGGTTGTTGACTCAACCAATCAATA
CTTGCTGGACAGAATTGGCGAACTTAAAAGCGGTGATGCGTGTATTGCAGAATATCAGCAAGCAGGGAGA
GGCTCAAGAGGTAGGAAATGGTTTTCACCTTTTGGCGCCAATCTTTACTTAAGTATGTTCTGGCGTTTGA
AGAGAGGGCCCGCGGCTATTGGTTTAGGTCCCGTTATCGGGATAGTTATGGCTGAAGCGCTACGTAAACT
TGGGGCCGACAAGGTCAGAGTGAAGTGGCCTAATGATCTATACTTGCAAGATAGAAAGCTAGCGGGTATC
CTGGTGGAGCTAGCGGGAATCACAGGGGACGCTGCCCAAATAGTAATCGGTGCTGGTATAAATGTCGCAA
TGCGTAGAGTCGAGGAATCAGTGGTGAACCAGGGCTGGATCACGTTGCAAGAGGCGGGCATAAACCTGGA
CCGTAACACCCTTGCAGCGACCCTAATAAGAGAACTACGTGCTGCATTGGAGCTTTTTGAGCAGGAGGGC
CTGGCTCCGTACCTACCCAGGTGGGAGAAATTAGACAATTTCATAAACCGTCCAGTCAAACTAATAATTG
GAGATAAGGAGATTTTCGGTATTTCTCGTGGGATAGACAAGCAGGGAGCGTTGTTATTAGAACAGGATGG
TGTCATTAAACCTTGGATGGGCGGTGAAATTAGTCTTCGTAGTGCCGAAAAGGCTAGCGGTTCTGGTGGT
GCTAGCATCCTCTGGCATGAGATGTGGCATGAAGGCCTGGAAGAGGCATCTCGTTTGTACTTTGGGGAAA
GGAACGTGAAAGGCATGTTTGAGGTGCTGGAGCCCTTGCATGCTATGATGGAACGGGGCCCCCAGACTCT
GAAGGAAACATCCTTTAATCAGGCCTATGGTCGAGATTTAATGGAGGCCCAAGAGTGGTGCAGGAAGTAC
ATGAAATCAGGGAATGTCAAGGACCTCCTCCAAGCCTGGGACCTCTATTATCATGTGTTCCGACGAATCT
CAAAGCTCGAGTACCCATACGATGTTCCTGACTATGCGGGCTATCCGTATGACGTCCCGGACTATGCAGG
ATCTTATCCATATGACGTTCCAGATTACGCTGCTTGATCTAGAGCGGCCGCCACCGCGGTGGAGCTCCAG
CTTTTGTTCCCTTTAGTGAGGGTTAATTGCGCGCTTGGCGTAATCATGGTCATAGCTGTTTCCTGTGTGA
AATTGTTATCCGCTCACAATTCCACACAACATACGAGCCGGAAGCATAAAGTGTAAAGCCTGGGGTGCCT
AATGAGTGAGCTAACTCACATTAATTGCGTTGCGCTCACTGCCCGCTTTCCAGTCGGGAAACCTGTCGTG
CCAGCTGCATTAATGAATCGGCCAACGCGCGGGGAGAGGCGGTTTGCGTATTGGGCGCTCTTCCGCTTCC
TCGCTCACTGACTCGCTGCGCTCGGTCGTTCGGCTGCGGCGAGCGGTATCAGCTCACTCAAAGGCGGTAA
TACGGTTATCCACAGAATCAGGGGATAACGCAGGAAAGAACATGTGAGCAAAAGGCCAGCAAAAGGCCAG
GAACCGTAAAAAGGCCGCGTTGCTGGCGTTTTTCCATAGGCTCCGCCCCCCTGACGAGCATCACAAAAAT
CGACGCTCAAGTCAGAGGTGGCGAAACCCGACAGGACTATAAAGATACCAGGCGTTTCCCCCTGGAAGCT
CCCTCGTGCGCTCTCCTGTTCCGACCCTGCCGCTTACCGGATACCTGTCCGCCTTTCTCCCTTCGGGAAG
CGTGGCGCTTTCTCATAGCTCACGCTGTAGGTATCTCAGTTCGGTGTAGGTCGTTCGCTCCAAGCTGGGC
TGTGTGCACGAACCCCCCGTTCAGCCCGACCGCTGCGCCTTATCCGGTAACTATCGTCTTGAGTCCAACC
CGGTAAGACACGACTTATCGCCACTGGCAGCAGCCACTGGTAACAGGATTAGCAGAGCGAGGTATGTAGG
CGGTGCTACAGAGTTCTTGAAGTGGTGGCCTAACTACGGCTACACTAGAAGAACAGTATTTGGTATCTGC
GCTCTGCTGAAGCCAGTTACCTTCGGAAAAAGAGTTGGTAGCTCTTGATCCGGCAAACAAACCACCGCTG
GTAGCGGTGGTTTTTTTGTTTGCAAGCAGCAGATTACGCGCAGAAAAAAAGGATCTCAAGAAGATCCTTT
GATCTTTTCTACGGGGTCTGACGCTCAGTGGAACGAAAACTCACGTTAAGGGATTTTGGTCATGAGATTA
TCAAAAAGGATCTTCACCTAGATCCTTTTAAATTAAAAATGAAGTTTTAAATCAATCTAAAGTATATATG
AGTAAACTTGGTCTGACAGTTACCAATGCTTAATCAGTGAGGCACCTATCTCAGCGATCTGTCTATTTCG
TTCATCCATAGTTGCCTGACTC
